>Addgene plasmid #63433 | pFusX4-24 | depositor partial sequence | sequence record 105384 | pFusX4_CCT
AGTCTTAAGCGTCTCCCCTGACCCCGGACCAAGTGGTGGCTATCGCCAGCCACGATGGCGGCAAGCAAGC
GCTCGAAACGGTGCAGCGGCTGTTGCCGGTGCTGTGCCAGGACCATGGCCTGACTCCGGACCAAGTGGTG
GCTATCGCCAGCCACGATGGCGGCAAGCAAGCGCTCGAAACGGTGCAGCGGCTGTTGCCGGTGCTGTGCC
AGGACCATGGCCTGACCCCGGACCAAGTGGTGGCTATCGCCAGCAACGGTGGCGGCAAGCAAGCGCTCGA
AACGGTGCAGCGGCTGTTGCCGGTGCTGTGCCAGGACCATGGCCGAGACGTC
