>Addgene plasmid #63433 | pFusX4-24 | depositor partial sequence | sequence record 105385 | FusX4
CGTCTCCCCTGACCCCGGACCAAGTGGTGGCTATCGAGACCGGCGCCGCTACGGGCGCGTCCCATTCGCC
ATTCAGGCTGCGCAACTGTTGGGAAGGGCGATCGGTGCGGGCTCTTCGCTATTACGCCAGCTGGCGAAAG
GGGGATGTGCTGCAAGGCGATTAAGTTGGGAACGCCAGGGTTTTCCCAGTCACGACGTTGTAAAACGACG
GCCAGTGAGCGCGCGTAATCGACTCACTATAGGGCGAATTGGGTACCGGGCCCCCCCTCGAGGTCCTCCA
GCTTTTGTTCCCTTTAGTGAGGGTTAATTGCGCGCTTGGCGTAATCATGGTCATAGCTGTTTCCTGTGTG
AAATTGTTATCCGCTCACAATTCCACACAACATACGAGCCGGAAGCATAAAGTGTAAAGCCTGGGGTGCC
TAATGAGTGAGCTAACTCACATTAATTGCGTTGCGCTCACTGCCCGCTTTCCACCGGTGGTCTCTGGCGG
CAAGCAAGCGCTCGAAACGGTGCAGCGGCTGTTGCCGGTGCTGTGCCAGGACCATGGCCGAGACGTCTAG
ACCAGCCAGGACAGAAATGCCTCGACTTCGCTGCTACCCAAGGTTGCCGGGTGACGCACACCGTGGAAAC
GGATGAAGGCACGAACCCAGTGGACATAAGCCTGTTCGGTTCGTAAGCTGTAATGCAAGTAGCGTATGCG
CTCACGCAACTGGTCCAGAACCTTGACCGAACGCAGCGGTGGTAACGGCGCAGTGGCGGTTTTCATGGCT
TGTTATGACTGTTTTTTTGGGGTACAGTCTATGCCTCGGGCATCCAAGCAGCAAGCGCGTTACGCCGTGG
GTCGATGTTTGATGTTATGGAGCAGCAACGATGTTACGCAGCAGGGCAGTCGCCCTAAAACAAAGTTAAA
CATTATGAGGGAAGCGGTGATCGCCGAAGTATCGACTCAACTATCAGAGGTAGTTGGCGTCATCGAGCGC
CATCTCGAACCGACGTTGCTGGCCGTACATTTGTACGGCTCCGCAGTGGATGGCGGCCTGAAGCCACACA
GTGATATTGATTTGCTGGTTACGGTGACCGTAAGGCTTGATGAAACAACGCGGCGAGCTTTGATCAACGA
CCTTTTGGAAACTTCGGCTTCCCCTGGAGAGAGCGAGATTCTCCGCGCTGTAGAAGTCACCATTGTTGTG
CACGACGACATCATTCCGTGGCGTTATCCAGCTAAGCGCGAACTGCAATTTGGAGAATGGCAGCGCAATG
ACATTCTTGCAGGTATCTTCGAGCCAGCCACGATCGACATTGATCTGGCTATCTTGCTGACAAAAGCAAG
AGAACATAGCGTTGCCTTGGTAGGTCCAGCGGCGGAGGAACTCTTTGATCCGGTTCCTGAACAGGATCTA
TTTGAGGCGCTAAATGAAACCTTAACGCTATGGAACTCGCCGCCCGACTGGGCTGGCGATGAGCGAAATG
TAGTGCTTACGTTGTCCCGCATTTGGTACAGCGCAGTAACCGGCAAAATCGCGCCGAAGGATGTCGCTGC
CGACTGGGCAATGGAGCGCCTGCCGGCCCAGTATCAGCCCGTCATACTTGAAGCTAGACAGGCTTATCTT
GGACAAGAAGAAGATCGCTTGGCCTCGCGCGCAGATCAGTTGGAAGAATTTGTCCACTACGTGAAAGGCG
AGATCACCAAGGTAGTCGGCAAATAACCCTCGAGCCACCCATGACCAAAATCCCTTAACGTGAGTTACGC
GTCGTTCCACTGAGCGTCAGACCCCGTAGAAAAGATCAAAGGATCTTCTTGAGATCCTTTTTTTCTGCGC
GTAATCTGCTGCTTGCAAACAAAAAAACCACCGCTACCAGCGGTGGTTTGTTTGCCGGATCAAGAGCTAC
CAACTCTTTTTCCGAAGGTAACTGGCTTCAGCAGAGCGCAGATACCAAATACTGTCCTTCTAGTGTAGCC
GTAGTTAGGCCACCACTTCAAGAACTCTGTAGCACCGCCTACATACCTCGCTCTGCTAATCCTGTTACCA
GTGGCTGCTGCCAGTGGCGATAAGTCGTGTCTTACCGGGTTGGACTCAAGACGATAGTTACCGGATAAGG
CGCAGCGGTCGGGCTGAACGGGGGGTTCGTGCACACAGCCCAGCTTGGAGCGAACGACCTACACCGAACT
GAGATACCTACAGCGTGAGCATTGAGAAAGCGCCACGCTTCCCGAAGGGAGAAAGGCGGACAGGTATCCG
GTAAGCGGCAGGGTCGGAACAGGAGAGCGCACGAGGGAGCTTCCAGGGGGAAACGCCTGGTATCTTTATA
GTCCTGTCGGGTTTCGCCACCTCTGACTTGAGCGTCGATTTTTGTGATGCTCGTCAGGGGGGCGGAGCCT
ATGGAAAAACGCCAGCAACGCGGCCTTTTTACGGTTCCTGGCCTTTTGCTGGCCTTTTGCTCACATGTTC
TTTCCTGCGTTATCCCCTGATTCTGTGGATAACCGTATTACCGCCTTTGAGTGAGCTGATACCGCTCGCC
GCAGCCGAACGACCGAGCGCAGCGAGTCAGTGAGCGAGGAAGCGGAAGAGCGCCCAATACGCAAACCGCC
TCTCCCCGCGCGTTGGCCGATTCATTAATGCAGCTGGCACGACAGGTTTCCCGACTGGAAAGCGGGCAGT
GAGCGCAACGCAATTAATACGCGTACCGCTAGCCAGGAAGAGTTTGTAGAAACGCAAAAAGGCCATCCGT
CAGGATGGCCTTCTGCTTAGTTTGATGCCTGGCAGTTTATGGCGGGCGTCCTGCCCGCCACCCTCCGGGC
CGTTGCTTCACAACGTTCAAATCCGCTCCCGGCGGATTTGTCCTACTCAGGAGAGCGTTCACCGACAAAC
AACAGATAAAACGAAAGGCCCAGTCTTCCGACTGAGCCTTTCGTTTTATTTGATGCCTGGCAGTTCCCTA
CTCTCGCGTTAACGCTAGCATGGATGTTTTCCCAGTCACGACGTTGTAAAACGACGGCCAGTCTTAAG
