>Addgene plasmid #63433 | pFusX4-24 | addgene partial sequence | sequence record 116222 | pCR8_R1 5'-cgaaccgaacaggcttatgt-3'
GGTGTGCGTCACCCGGCAACCTTGGGTAGCAGCGAAGTCGAGGCATTTCTGTCCTGGCTGGTCTAGACGT
CTCGGCCATGGTCCTGGCACAGCACCGGCAACAGCCGCTGCACCGTTTCGAGCGCTTGCTTGCCGCCACC
GTTGCTGGCGATAGCCACCACTTGGTCCGGGGTCAGGCCATGGTCCTGGCACAGCACCGGCAACAGCCGC
TGCACCGTTTCGAGCGCTTGCTTGCCGCCATCGTGGCTGGCGATAGCCACCACTTGGTCCGGAGTCAGGC
CATGGTCCTGGCACAGCACCGGCAACAGCCGCTGCACCGTTTCGAGCGCTTGCTTGCCGCCATCGTGGCT
GGCGATAGCCACCACTTGGTCCGGGGTCAGGGGAGACGCTTAAGACTGGCCGTCGTTTTACAACGTCGTG
ACTGGGAAAACATCCATGCTAGCGTTAACGCGAGAGTAGGGAACTGCCAGGCATCAAATAAAACGAAAGG
CTCAGTCGGAAGACTGGGCCTTTCGTTTTATCTGTTGTTTGTCGGTGAACGCTCTCCTGAGTAGGACAAA
TCCGCCGGGAGCGGATTTGAACGTTGTGAAGCAACGGCCCGGAGGGTGGCGGGCAGGACGCCCGCCATAA
ACTGCCAGGCATCAAACTAAGCAGAAGGCCATCCTGACGGATGGCCTTTTTGCGTTTCTACAAACTCTTC
CTGGCTAGCGGTACGCGTATTAATTGCGTTGCGCTCACTGCCCGCTTTCCAGTCGGGAAACCTGTC
