[The description below was written by a language model from this plasmid's Addgene catalogue record.]
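Description:
pFusX4-24 is a library component plasmid from the FusX system, a one-step platform for assembling transcription activator-like effector (TALE) repeat arrays, most commonly for TALEN construction. It is built on the FusX4 backbone (about 3 kb without insert), is maintained at high copy number in standard E. coli cloning strains, and is selected with spectinomycin. The record does not name the origin of replication and gives no annotated feature table. The listed pCR8 sequencing primers suggest a pCR8-type cloning vector context, but the record does not state this directly.

The payload is a synthetic three-repeat TALE module carrying the repeat-variable diresidues (RVDs) HD, HD and NG. Under the standard TALE recognition code these specify C, C and T, which matches the alternate insert name X4_CCT. This trimer occupies RVD positions 10–12 of the final array, so the plasmid is one member of a set in the FusX4 position that together cover different three-RVD combinations. The insert was introduced through BsaI sites that were destroyed during cloning, consistent with Golden Gate-style assembly using type IIS enzymes. The record does not describe the sites used to release the trimer in later assembly steps.

The plasmid has no expression function of its own, and no promoter, tag or reporter is recorded. In use, it is chosen when the target DNA sequence reads CCT at positions 10–12 and is combined with the corresponding plasmids for the other positions and a receiver vector to generate a complete custom TALE DNA-binding domain for genome editing or related applications.
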