Addgene plasmid #63433: pFusX4-24
Purpose: Encodes RVD positions 10-12 in TALEN assembly
Depositing lab: Stephen Ekker. Depositing organization: Mayo Foundation for Medical Education and Research. Publication: FusX: A rapid one-step TALE assembly system for genome science. Ma AC, McNulty MS, Tanya PL, Jarryd CM, Martinez-Galvez G, Argue DP, Lee HB, Urban MD, Bullard CE, Blackburn PR, Man TK, Clark KJ, Ekker SC. Hum Gene Ther. 2016 Jun;27(6):451-63. doi: 10.1089/hum.2015.172 PubMed 26854857.
Backbone
  Vector backbone: FusX4
  Backbone size w/o insert (bp): 3008
  Vector type: TALEN
Growth in bacteria
  Bacterial resistance: Spectinomycin, 50 μg/mL
  Growth temperature: 37°C
  Growth strain: DH5alpha
  Copy number: High Copy
Gene/Insert
  Gene/Insert name: HD HD NG (alt name: X4_CCT)
  Species: Synthetic
  Mutation: none
  Cloning method: Restriction Enzyme; 5′ cloning site BsaI (destroyed during cloning); 3′ cloning site BsaI (destroyed during cloning)
  Sequencing primers: 5′ pCR8_F1; 3′ pCR8_R1
Terms and licenses: Academic/Nonprofit Terms; Industry Terms: Not Available to Industry
How to cite: pFusX4-24 was a gift from Stephen Ekker (Addgene plasmid # 63433 ; http://n2t.net/addgene:63433 ; RRID:Addgene_63433)
